Addgene plasmid #71570: pJK359
Purpose: Produces Acetobacter aceti 1023 putative acyl-CoA:carboxylate CoA-transferase (UctA)
Depositing lab: T. J. Kappock. Depositing organization: Purdue University. Publication: A specialized citric acid cycle requiring succinyl-coenzyme A (CoA):acetate CoA-transferase (AarC) confers acetic acid resistance on the acidophile Acetobacter aceti. Mullins EA, Francois JA, Kappock TJ. J Bacteriol. 2008 Jul;190(14):4933-40. doi: 10.1128/JB.00405-08. Epub 2008 May 23. PubMed 18502856.
Backbone
  Vector backbone: pET23a
  Backbone size w/o insert (bp): 3666
  Total vector size (bp): 4784
  Vector type: Bacterial Expression
Growth in bacteria
  Bacterial resistance: Ampicillin, 100 μg/mL
  Growth temperature: 37°C
  Growth strain: DH5alpha
  Copy number: High Copy
Gene/Insert
  Gene/Insert name: putative CoA-transferase (alt name: uctA)
  Species: Acetobacter aceti 1023
  GenBank ID: ABG35149.1
  Promoter: T7
  Cloning method: Restriction Enzyme; 5′ cloning site NdeI (not destroyed); 3′ cloning site EcoRI (not destroyed)
  Sequencing primers: 5′ T7 promoter; 3′ T7 terminator
Terms and licenses: Academic/Nonprofit Terms; Industry Terms: Not Available to Industry
How to cite: pJK359 was a gift from T. J. Kappock (Addgene plasmid # 71570 ; http://n2t.net/addgene:71570 ; RRID:Addgene_71570)
