[The description below was written by a language model from this plasmid's Addgene catalogue record and pLannotate feature annotations shown in this document.]
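Description:
pJK359 is a bacterial expression plasmid built on the pET23a backbone that produces UctA, a putative acyl-CoA:carboxylate CoA-transferase from the acetic acid bacterium Acetobacter aceti strain 1023. The 4,784 bp construct carries a ColE1/pMB1-type origin of replication together with the pBR322-derived bom region and a rop annotation. It is catalogued as high copy and is selected through the β-lactamase (AmpR) gene, which is driven by its own promoter and confers ampicillin resistance. An f1 phage origin is also present, which in principle allows production of single-stranded DNA with helper phage.

The uctA open reading frame was inserted between the NdeI and EcoRI sites, both of which are retained. This places it downstream of the bacteriophage T7 promoter and the efficient T7 gene 10 ribosome binding site, with the T7 terminator at the 3′ end. Transcription therefore depends on T7 RNA polymerase, so protein production requires a host that supplies that enzyme, while an ordinary cloning strain such as DH5alpha serves for propagation. The insert itself was not annotated in the feature table, but it corresponds to the unannotated gap between the RBS and the downstream vector elements. A short histidine-tag segment, detected as a fragment of a 9xHis feature, lies between the insert region and the terminator and matches the vector's C-terminal His tag. The record does not state whether this tag is fused in frame to UctA or excluded by a native stop codon. The brief SET1 and YPB1 hits appear to be incidental matches to backbone sequence. The plasmid is intended for recombinant production of UctA for biochemical study, in the context of work on CoA-transferases and acetic acid resistance in A. aceti.
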