Features (pLannotate 1.2.2; 12 found; start..end, strand, type, name):
     12..467     +  rep_origin     f1 ori (sequence partly withheld): f1 bacteriophage origin of replication; arrow indicates direction of (+) strand synthesis
    494..598     +  promoter       AmpR promoter: bla
    599..1459    +  CDS            AmpR: β-lactamase; bla; confers resistance to ampicillin, carbenicillin, and related antibiotics
   1630..2218    +  rep_origin     ori: high-copy-number ColE1/pMB1/pBR322/pUC origin of replication
   2404..2546    -  misc_feature   bom: basis of mobility region from pBR322
   2648..2839    -  CDS            rop: Rop protein, which maintains plasmids at low copy number; rop
   2856..3236    +  CDS            YPB1_ECOLX: Protein predicted: Swiss-Prot protein existence level 4. From Escherichia coli.
   3348..3366    +  promoter       T7 promoter: promoter for bacteriophage T7 RNA polymerase
   3398..3420    +  RBS            RBS: efficient ribosome binding site from bacteriophage T7 gene 10 (Olins and Rangwala, 1989)
   4628..4645    +  CDS            9xHis (fragment): 9xHis affinity tag
   4655..4704    +  CDS            SET1 (fragment): solubility-enhancement tag derived from T7 phage gene 10B
   4712..4759    +  terminator     T7 terminator: transcription terminator for bacteriophage T7 RNA polymerase
>Addgene plasmid #71570 | pJK359 | depositor full sequence | sequence record 130933 | pJK359 sequence 4784 bps
TGGCGAATGGG
[124 nt withheld, positions 12-135]
C
[91 nt withheld, positions 137-227]
A
[49 nt withheld, positions 229-277]
CCTTTGACGTTGGAGTCCACGTTCTTT
[37 nt withheld, positions 305-341]
ACCCTATCTCGGTCTATTCTTTTGATTTATAAGGGATTTTGCCGATTTCGGCCTATTGGTTAAAAAATGA
GCTGATTTAACAAAAATTTAACGCGAATTTTAACAAAATATTAACGTTTACAATTTCAGGTGGCACTTTT
CGGGGAAATGTGCGCGGAACCCCTATTTGTTTATTTTTCTAAATACATTCAAATATGTATCCGCTCATGA
GACAATAACCCTGATAAATGCTTCAATAATATTGAAAAAGGAAGAGTATGAGTATTCAACATTTCCGTGT
CGCCCTTATTCCCTTTTTTGCGGCATTTTGCCTTCCTGTTTTTGCTCACCCAGAAACGCTGGTGAAAGTA
AAAGATGCTGAAGATCAGTTGGGTGCACGAGTGGGTTACATCGAACTGGATCTCAACAGCGGTAAGATCC
TTGAGAGTTTTCGCCCCGAAGAACGTTTTCCAATGATGAGCACTTTTAAAGTTCTGCTATGTGGCGCGGT
ATTATCCCGTATTGACGCCGGGCAAGAGCAACTCGGTCGCCGCATACACTATTCTCAGAATGACTTGGTT
GAGTACTCACCAGTCACAGAAAAGCATCTTACGGATGGCATGACAGTAAGAGAATTATGCAGTGCTGCCA
TAACCATGAGTGATAACACTGCGGCCAACTTACTTCTGACAACGATCGGAGGACCGAAGGAGCTAACCGC
TTTTTTGCACAACATGGGGGATCATGTAACTCGCCTTGATCGTTGGGAACCGGAGCTGAATGAAGCCATA
CCAAACGACGAGCGTGACACCACGATGCCTGCAGCAATGGCAACAACGTTGCGCAAACTATTAACTGGCG
AACTACTTACTCTAGCTTCCCGGCAACAATTAATAGACTGGATGGAGGCGGATAAAGTTGCAGGACCACT
TCTGCGCTCGGCCCTTCCGGCTGGCTGGTTTATTGCTGATAAATCTGGAGCCGGTGAGCGTGGGTCTCGC
GGTATCATTGCAGCACTGGGGCCAGATGGTAAGCCCTCCCGTATCGTAGTTATCTACACGACGGGGAGTC
AGGCAACTATGGATGAACGAAATAGACAGATCGCTGAGATAGGTGCCTCACTGATTAAGCATTGGTAACT
GTCAGACCAAGTTTACTCATATATACTTTAGATTGATTTAAAACTTCATTTTTAATTTAAAAGGATCTAG
GTGAAGATCCTTTTTGATAATCTCATGACCAAAATCCCTTAACGTGAGTTTTCGTTCCACTGAGCGTCAG
ACCCCGTAGAAAAGATCAAAGGATCTTCTTGAGATCCTTTTTTTCTGCGCGTAATCTGCTGCTTGCAAAC
AAAAAAACCACCGCTACCAGCGGTGGTTTGTTTGCCGGATCAAGAGCTACCAACTCTTTTTCCGAAGGTA
ACTGGCTTCAGCAGAGCGCAGATACCAAATACTGTCCTTCTAGTGTAGCCGTAGTTAGGCCACCACTTCA
AGAACTCTGTAGCACCGCCTACATACCTCGCTCTGCTAATCCTGTTACCAGTGGCTGCTGCCAGTGGCGA
TAAGTCGTGTCTTACCGGGTTGGACTCAAGACGATAGTTACCGGATAAGGCGCAGCGGTCGGGCTGAACG
GGGGGTTCGTGCACACAGCCCAGCTTGGAGCGAACGACCTACACCGAACTGAGATACCTACAGCGTGAGC
TATGAGAAAGCGCCACGCTTCCCGAAGGGAGAAAGGCGGACAGGTATCCGGTAAGCGGCAGGGTCGGAAC
AGGAGAGCGCACGAGGGAGCTTCCAGGGGGAAACGCCTGGTATCTTTATAGTCCTGTCGGGTTTCGCCAC
CTCTGACTTGAGCGTCGATTTTTGTGATGCTCGTCAGGGGGGCGGAGCCTATGGAAAAACGCCAGCAACG
CGGCCTTTTTACGGTTCCTGGCCTTTTGCTGGCCTTTTGCTCACATGTTCTTTCCTGCGTTATCCCCTGA
TTCTGTGGATAACCGTATTACCGCCTTTGAGTGAGCTGATACCGCTCGCCGCAGCCGAACGACCGAGCGC
AGCGAGTCAGTGAGCGAGGAAGCGGAAGAGCGCCTGATGCGGTATTTTCTCCTTACGCATCTGTGCGGTA
TTTCACACCGCATATATGGTGCACTCTCAGTACAATCTGCTCTGATGCCGCATAGTTAAGCCAGTATACA
CTCCGCTATCGCTACGTGACTGGGTCATGGCTGCGCCCCGACACCCGCCAACACCCGCTGACGCGCCCTG
ACGGGCTTGTCTGCTCCCGGCATCCGCTTACAGACAAGCTGTGACCGTCTCCGGGAGCTGCATGTGTCAG
AGGTTTTCACCGTCATCACCGAAACGCGCGAGGCAGCTGCGGTAAAGCTCATCAGCGTGGTCGTGAAGCG
ATTCACAGATGTCTGCCTGTTCATCCGCGTCCAGCTCGTTGAGTTTCTCCAGAAGCGTTAATGTCTGGCT
TCTGATAAAGCGGGCCATGTTAAGGGCGGTTTTTTCCTGTTTGGTCACTGATGCCTCCGTGTAAGGGGGA
TTTCTGTTCATGGGGGTAATGATACCGATGAAACGAGAGAGGATGCTCACGATACGGGTTACTGATGATG
AACATGCCCGGTTACTGGAACGTTGTGAGGGTAAACAACTGGCGGTATGGATGCGGCGGGACCAGAGAAA
AATCACTCAGGGTCAATGCCAGCGCTTCGTTAATACAGATGTAGGTGTTCCACAGGGTAGCCAGCAGCAT
CCTGCGATGCAGATCCGGAACATAATGGTGCAGGGCGCTGACTTCCGCGTTTCCAGACTTTACGAAACAC
GGAAACCGAAGACCATTCATGTTGTTGCTCAGGTCGCAGACGTTTTGCAGCAGCAGTCGCTTCACGTTCG
CTCGCGTATCGGTGATTCATTCTGCTAACCAGTAAGGCAACCCCGCCAGCCTAGCCGGGTCCTCAACGAC
AGGAGCACGATCATGCGCACCCGTGGCCAGGACCCAACGCTGCCCGAGATCTCGATCCCGCGAAATTAAT
ACGACTCACTATAGGGAGACCACAACGGTTTCCCTCTAGAAATAATTTTGTTTAACTTTAAGAAGGAGAT
ATACATATGTCAGACAAATTACCGAATCTGCCATTGGCGGGGGTCAGAGTGGTAGATTTTAGCCGCGTTT
TGTCTGGTCCCTATTGTACTGCTCTTCTGGCAGATATGGGGGCGGAAGTTATTAAAATTGAATCGCCTAC
AGGTGATGACTACCGACATGTCGCACCGTTTAAAAATGGAGAAAGTGCTCTTTTTACACAGGTTAACAGA
GGCAAAAAAAGTGTTGTTGTTGACCTGCGTACGCCAGATGGACAAAAAGCTGTCAGGCATTTGGTCTCAA
CTGCAGATGCTGTTGTTGAAAATTTTCGTCCAGGTGTTGCCTCCCGTCTTGGTGTTGGGTGGGATGATCT
GAAAAGTGTTAATTCTTCCCTTGTATTTTTGAGTATATCCGGTTTTGGCCAGACGGGACCGTGGGCGCAT
AAAGCTGCGTATGATGTGATCATTCAAGGGTTATGCGGTCTTATGAGCGTAACGGGCCAACCCGATGGTC
CTCCCACACTGGTAGGCGAAGCCGTAGCGGATGTTGTGGCCGGGATGTTTGGTGCGTGGGCCCTTACAAC
TGCGTTGTTTGAACGTGAGCGTAAAGGGGGGAGGGAAGCACCTGGGCGTTATATTGATCTTTCCATGTTT
GATTCCATGCTTTCCTTCATGGTTACATCCACAACGGCCAGCCTTTTCACGGGAGAGGTGTCAATGCGTG
TTGGGAACAGGCACCCTCTCTCGGCACCATTTGGATGTTATACGGCGCTGGATGGATATTTTTCTCTTGC
TGTTCTGAACAAAAAGCTTTTTTCAAAACTTTGCAAAGTTATTGGTGCGGAGCATTTGTTAAGTGATGAA
CGGTTTGCAACAGACTTATCCAGAAGCACGCATGAAAGCATTCTGCGAGACTACATAGAAAAATGGTCTG
GAGCGCGAAATGTAGCGGAGATTGTTTCTGTTTTTGAGACGGAAGGAGTTCCGTGCGGACCATTGTTGAA
TGTTGTTCAGGCTCTTTCATCAGATCAGGCTGAGGCCAGAAATATTCTTGTGCCTGTGGAAGATCGGCGT
CTGCCACAGCAACATCTTGTACGTCAGCCTGCTGTTTTCAGTGGGGTAGTACAAACATCATTAAGGCGTG
CCCCTAAATTGGGTGAGCATACGCGTGAATTACTCTCCTAATTATAGAATTCGAGCTCCGTCGACAAGCT
TGCGGCCGCACTCGAGCACCACCACCACCACCACTGAGATCCGGCTGCTAACAAAGCCCGAAAGGAAGCT
GAGTTGGCTGCTGCCACCGCTGAGCAATAACTAGCATAACCCCTTGGGGCCTCTAAACGGGTCTTGAGGG
GTTTTTTGCTGAAAGGAGGAACTATATCCGGAT
