>Addgene plasmid #71570 | pJK359 | addgene partial sequence | sequence record 138852 | T7 5'-TAATACGACTCACTATAGGG-3'
TTTTGTTTAACTTTAAGAAGGAGATATACATATGTCAGACAAATTACCGAATCTGCCATTGGCGGGGGTC
AGAGTGGTAGATTTTAGCCGCGTTTTGTCTGGTCCCTATTGTACTGCTCTTCTGGCAGATATGGGGGCGG
AAGTTATTAAAATTGAATCGCCTACAGGTGATGACTACCGACATGTCGCACCGTTTAAAAATGGAGAAAG
TGCTCTTTTTACACAGGTTAACAGAGGCAAAAAAAGTGTTGTTGTTGACCTGCGTACGCCAGATGGACAA
AAAGCTGTCAGGCATTTGGTCTCAACTGCAGATGCTGTTGTTGAAAATTTTCGTCCAGGTGTTGCCTCCC
GTCTTGGTGTTGGGTGGGATGATCTGAAAAGTGTTAATTCTTCCCTTGTATTTTTGAGTATATCCGGTTT
TGGCCAGACGGGACCGTGGGCGCATAAAGCTGCGTATGATGTGATCATTCAAGGGTTATGCGGTCTTATG
AGCGTAACGGGCCAACCCGATGGTCCTCCCACACTGGTAGGCGAAGCCGTAGCGGATGTTGTGGCCGGGA
TGTTTGGTGCGTGGGCCCTTACAACTGCGTTGTTTGAACGTGAGCGTAAAGGGGGGAGGGAAGCACCTGG
GCGTTATATTGATCTTTCCATGTTTGATTCCATGCTTTCCTTCATGGTTACATCCACAACGGCCAGCCTT
TTCACGGGAGAGGTGTCAATGCGTGTTGGGAACAGGCACCCTCTCTCGGCACCATTTGGATGTTATACGG
CGCTGGATGGATATTTTTCTCTTGCTGTTCTGAACAAAAAGCTTTTTTCAAAACTTTGCAAAGTTATTGG
TGCGGAGCATTTGTTAAGTGATGAACGGTTTGCAACAGACTTATCCAGAAGCACGCATGAAAGCATTCTG
CGAGACTACATAGAAAAATGGTCTGGAGCGCGAAATGTAGCGGAGATTGTTTCTGTTTTTGAGACGGAAG
GAGTTCCGTGCGGACCATTGTTGAATGTTGTTCAGGC
