>Addgene plasmid #71570 | pJK359 | addgene partial sequence | sequence record 138853 | T7term 5'-GCTAGTTATTGCTCAGCGG-3'
TTTGTTAGCAGCCGGATCTCAGTGGTGGTGGTGGTGGTGCTCGAGTGCGGCCGCAAGCTTGTCGACGGAG
CTCGAATTCTATAATTAGGAGAGTAATTCACGCGTATGCTCACCCAATTTAGGGGCACGCCTTAATGATG
TTTGTACTACCCCACTGAAAACAGCAGGCTGACGTACAAGATGTTGCTGTGGCAGACGCCGATCTTCCAC
AGGCACAAGAATATTTCTGGCCTCAGCCTGATCTGATGAAAGAGCCTGAACAACATTCAACAATGGTCCG
CACGGAACTCCTTCCGTCTCAAAAACAGAAACAATCTCCGCTACATTTCGCGCTCCAGACCATTTTTCTA
TGTAGTCTCGCAGAATGCTTTCATGCGTGCTTCTGGATAAGTCTGTTGCAAACCGTTCATCACTTAACAA
ATGCTCCGCACCAATAACTTTGCAAAGTTTTGAAAAAAGCTTTTTGTTCAGAACAGCAAGAGAAAAATAT
CCATCCAGCGCCGTATAACATCCAAATGGTGCCGAGAGAGGGTGCCTGTTCCCAACACGCATTGACACCT
CTCCCGTGAAAAGGCTGGCCGTTGTGGATGTAACCATGAAGGAAAGCATGGAATCAAACATGGAAAGATC
AATATAACGCCCAGGTGCTTCCCTCCCCCCTTTACGCTCACGTTCAAACAACGCAGTTGTAAGGGCCCAC
GCACCAAACATCCCGGCCACAACATCCGCTACGGCTTCGCCTACCAGTGTGGGAGGACCATCGGGTTGGC
CCGTTACGCTCATAAGACCGCATAACCCTTGAATGATCACATCATACGCAGCTTTATGCGCCCACGGTCC
CGTCTGGCCAAAACCGGATATACTCAAAAATACAAGGGAAGAATTAACACTTTTCAGATCATCCCACCCA
ACACCAAGACGGGAGGCAACACCTGGACGAAAATTTTCAACAACAGCATCTGCAGTTGAGACCAAATGCC
TGACAGCTTTTTGTCCATCT
